Addgene plasmid #103744: LSB-hsa-miR-885-3p
Purpose: Used to sense miRNA activity using fluorescence based tools. hsa-miR-885-3p target in 3' UTR of of mKate. miRNA activity can be measured by the repression of mKate2 relative to EBFP2 fluorescent proteins . Plasmid is inherently unstable; please see Depositor Comments
Depositing lab: Ron Weiss. Depositing organization: Massachusetts Institute of Technology. Publication: A mixed antagonistic/synergistic miRNA repression model enables accurate predictions of multi-input miRNA sensor activity. Gam JJ, Babb J, Weiss R. Nat Commun. 2018 Jun 22;9(1):2430. doi: 10.1038/s41467-018-04575-0. PubMed 29934631.
Backbone
  Vector backbone: Low Sensor Backbone (LSB)
  Vector type: Mammalian Expression, Synthetic Biology
Growth in bacteria
  Bacterial resistance: Ampicillin and Kanamycin, 100 & 50 μg/mL
  Growth temperature: 30°C
  Growth strain: NEB Stable
  Copy number: High Copy
Gene/Insert
  Gene/Insert name: hsa-miR-885-3p target
  Species: H. sapiens (human)
  Entrez Gene: MIR885 (a.k.a. MIRN885, hsa-mir-885, mir-885)
  Promoter: EF-1a
  Cloning method: Gibson Cloning
Terms and licenses: Academic/Nonprofit Terms; Industry Terms: Not Available to Industry
Depositor comments: Please note that this plasmid is inherently unstable due to a repeating poly A element. We recommend performing a diagnostic digest on multiple colonies upon receipt. The depositors would like to note the presence of several discrepancies between the depositor sequence and physical plasmid sequence. In particular, the sequences upstream and downstream of the puromycin coding region have 10 bp insertions which do not affect the ability to perform puromycin selection. The sequences for those regions within the physical plasmids are as follows: Upstream of Puro: GAATTCGACCGCCTGTCTCAAGGTGCCACC; Downstream of Puro: GCTTTGAGACTACGCGTGAATTCACTCCTC. Please contact if you are interested in this plasmid prior to placing an order.
How to cite: LSB-hsa-miR-885-3p was a gift from Ron Weiss (Addgene plasmid # 103744 ; http://n2t.net/addgene:103744 ; RRID:Addgene_103744)
