[The description below was written by a language model from this plasmid's Addgene catalogue record and pLannotate feature annotations shown in this document.]
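Description:
LSB-hsa-miR-885-3p is an 11 kb mammalian expression plasmid built on the Low Sensor Backbone (LSB), designed as a two-colour fluorescent sensor of microRNA activity for synthetic biology work. It replicates in E. coli from a high-copy ColE1/pUC-type origin and carries both a β-lactamase gene and an aph(3')-Ia kanamycin resistance gene, so it is selected with ampicillin and kanamycin together. A puromycin N-acetyltransferase coding sequence followed by a rabbit β-globin polyadenylation signal is also present for puromycin selection in mammalian cells. No promoter directly upstream of it is annotated in the feature table.

The payload consists of two parallel transcription units, each driven by the human EF-1α core promoter with its intron A and terminated by a rabbit β-globin poly(A) signal. Gateway attB4, attB1 and attB2 sites flank the promoters and coding sequences. One unit encodes the red fluorescent protein mKate2 and, according to the record, carries a target site for human miR-885-3p in its 3' UTR. This target is not annotated in the feature table but would fall in the unannotated stretch between mKate2 and its poly(A) region. The other unit encodes the blue protein EBFP2 with no miRNA target and serves as an internal reference for delivery and expression. When miR-885-3p is active in a cell, the mKate2 transcript is repressed while EBFP2 is unaffected, so the drop in red relative to blue fluorescence reports miRNA activity.

The depositor notes that the repeated poly(A) elements make the plasmid inherently unstable. The depositor also reports small insertions flanking the puromycin coding region in the physical plasmid relative to the deposited sequence, which do not impair puromycin selection.
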