Features (pLannotate 1.2.2; 28 found; start..end, strand, type, name):
     87..675     -  rep_origin     ori: high-copy-number ColE1/pMB1/pBR322/pUC origin of replication
    846..1706    -  CDS            AmpR: β-lactamase; bla; confers resistance to ampicillin, carbenicillin, and related antibiotics
   1707..1778    -  promoter       AmpR promoter: bla
   1857..2456    +  CDS            PuroR: puromycin N-acetyltransferase; pac from Streptomyces alboniger; confers resistance to puromycin
   2461..2541    +  CDS            HBB (fragment): HBB_PONPY - Experimental evidence at transcript level: Swiss-Prot protein existence level 2. Involved in oxygen transport from the lung to the various peripheral tissues. From Pongo pygmaeus (Bornean orangutan).
   2612..2667    +  polyA_signal   β-globin poly(A) signal: rabbit β-globin polyadenylation signal (Gil and Proudfoot, 1987)
   3646..3666    +  protein_bind   attB4: mutant version of attB; core recombination site for the Gateway® BP reaction BP Clonase™
   3734..3945    +  promoter       EF-1α core promoter: core promoter for human elongation factor EF-1α
   3946..4884    +  intron         EF-1α intron A: intron upstream of the start codon of human EF-1α
   4911..4931    +  protein_bind   attB1: mutant version of attB; core recombination site for the Gateway® BP reaction BP Clonase™
   4951..5646    +  CDS            mKate2: mKate2 is a basic (constitutively fluorescent) red fluorescent protein published in 2009, derived from Entacmaea quadricolor. It is reported to be a rapidly-maturing monomer with moderate acid sensitivity.
   5666..5690    -  protein_bind   attB2: mutant version of attB; recombination site for the Gateway® BP reaction BP Clonase™
   5834..5908    +  CDS            HBB (fragment): HBB_PONPY - Experimental evidence at transcript level: Swiss-Prot protein existence level 2. Involved in oxygen transport from the lung to the various peripheral tissues. From Pongo pygmaeus (Bornean orangutan).
   5979..6034    +  polyA_signal   β-globin poly(A) signal: rabbit β-globin polyadenylation signal (Gil and Proudfoot, 1987)
   6418..6443    +  misc_feature   SA: splice acceptor site
   7115..7135    +  protein_bind   attB4: mutant version of attB; core recombination site for the Gateway® BP reaction BP Clonase™
   7203..7414    +  promoter       EF-1α core promoter: core promoter for human elongation factor EF-1α
   7415..8353    +  intron         EF-1α intron A: intron upstream of the start codon of human EF-1α
   8380..8400    +  protein_bind   attB1: mutant version of attB; core recombination site for the Gateway® BP reaction BP Clonase™
   8411..9127    +  CDS            EBFP2: EBFP2 is a basic (constitutively fluorescent) blue fluorescent protein published in 2007, derived from Aequorea victoria. It is reported to be a rapidly-maturing monomer with moderate acid sensitivity.
   9135..9159    -  protein_bind   attB2: mutant version of attB; recombination site for the Gateway® BP reaction BP Clonase™
   9163..9243    +  CDS            HBB (fragment): HBB_PONPY - Experimental evidence at transcript level: Swiss-Prot protein existence level 2. Involved in oxygen transport from the lung to the various peripheral tissues. From Pongo pygmaeus (Bornean orangutan).
   9314..9369    +  polyA_signal   β-globin poly(A) signal: rabbit β-globin polyadenylation signal (Gil and Proudfoot, 1987)
   9752..9774    -  protein_bind   lac operator (fragment): The lac repressor binds to the lac operator to inhibit transcription in E. coli. This inhibition can be relieved by adding lactose or isopropyl-β-D-thiogalactopyranoside (IPTG). lac repressor encoded by lacI
   9778..9808    -  promoter       lac promoter: promoter for the E. coli lac operon
   9823..9844    -  protein_bind   CAP binding site: CAP binding activates transcription in the presence of cAMP. E. coli catabolite activator protein
   9857..9896    -  CDS            lacI (fragment): lac repressor; lacI; The lac repressor binds to the lac operator to inhibit transcription in E. coli. This inhibition can be relieved by adding lactose or isopropyl-β-D-thiogalactopyranoside (IPTG).
  10069..10878   +  CDS            KanR: aminoglycoside phosphotransferase; aph(3')-Ia; confers resistance to kanamycin in bacteria or G418 (Geneticin®) in eukaryotes
>Addgene plasmid #103744 | LSB-hsa-miR-885-3p | depositor full sequence | sequence record 196536 | Full Sequence
AATTGAGGGGATAACGCAGGAAAGAACATGTGAGCAAAAGGCCAGCAAAAGGCCAGGAACCGTAAAAAGG
CCGCGTTGCTGGCGTTTTTCCATAGGCTCCGCCCCCCTGACGAGCATCACAAAAATCGACGCTCAAGTCA
GAGGTGGCGAAACCCGACAGGACTATAAAGATACCAGGCGTTTCCCCCTGGAAGCTCCCTCGTGCGCTCT
CCTGTTCCGACCCTGCCGCTTACCGGATACCTGTCCGCCTTTCTCCCTTCGGGAAGCGTGGCGCTTTCTC
ATAGCTCACGCTGTAGGTATCTCAGTTCGGTGTAGGTCGTTCGCTCCAAGCTGGGCTGTGTGCACGAACC
CCCCGTTCAGCCCGACCGCTGCGCCTTATCCGGTAACTATCGTCTTGAGTCCAACCCGGTAAGACACGAC
TTATCGCCACTGGCAGCAGCCACTGGTAACAGGATTAGCAGAGCGAGGTATGTAGGCGGTGCTACAGAGT
TCTTGAAGTGGTGGCCTAACTACGGCTACACTAGAAGAACAGTATTTGGTATCTGCGCTCTGCTGAAGCC
AGTTACCTTCGGAAAAAGAGTTGGTAGCTCTTGATCCGGCAAACAAACCACCGCTGGTAGCGGTGGTTTT
TTTGTTTGCAAGCAGCAGATTACGCGCAGAAAAAAAGGATCTCAAGAAGATCCTTTGATCTTTTCTACGG
GGTCTGACGCTCAGTGGAACGAAAACTCACGTTAAGGGATTTTGGTCATGAGATTATCAAAAAGGATCTT
CACCTAGATCCTTTTAAATTAAAAATGAAGTTTTAAATCAATCTAAAGTATATATGAGTAAACTTGGTCT
GACAGTTACCAATGCTTAATCAGTGAGGCACCTATCTCAGCGATCTGTCTATTTCGTTCATCCATAGTTG
CCTGACTCCCCGTCGTGTAGATAACTACGATACGGGAGGGCTTACCATCTGGCCCCAGTGCTGCAATGAT
ACCGCGAGAACCACGCTCACCGGCTCCAGATTTATCAGCAATAAACCAGCCAGCCGGAAGGGCCGAGCGC
AGAAGTGGTCCTGCAACTTTATCCGCCTCCATCCAGTCTATTAATTGTTGCCGGGAAGCTAGAGTAAGTA
GTTCGCCAGTTAATAGTTTGCGCAACGTTGTTGCCATTGCTACAGGCATCGTGGTGTCACGCTCGTCGTT
TGGTATGGCTTCATTCAGCTCCGGTTCCCAACGATCAAGGCGAGTTACATGATCCCCCATGTTGTGCAAA
AAAGCGGTTAGCTCCTTCGGTCCTCCGATCGTTGTCAGAAGTAAGTTGGCCGCAGTGTTATCACTCATGG
TTATGGCAGCACTGCATAATTCTCTTACTGTCATGCCATCCGTAAGATGCTTTTCTGTGACTGGTGAGTA
CTCAACCAAGTCATTCTGAGAATAGTGTATGCGGCGACCGAGTTGCTCTTGCCCGGCGTCAATACGGGAT
AATACCGCGCCACATAGCAGAACTTTAAAAGTGCTCATCATTGGAAAACGTTCTTCGGGGCGAAAACTCT
CAAGGATCTTACCGCTGTTGAGATCCAGTTCGATGTAACCCACTCGTGCACCCAACTGATCTTCAGCATC
TTTTACTTTCACCAGCGTTTCTGGGTGAGCAAAAACAGGAAGGCAAAATGCCGCAAAAAAGGGAATAAGG
GCGACACGGAAATGTTGAATACTCATACTCTTCCTTTTTCAATATTATTGAAGCATTTATCAGGGTTATT
GTCTCATGAGCGGATACATATTTGAATGTAGCTCCGAATTTCTCGAGGGCTTGTCGACGACGGCGGTCTC
CGTCGTCAGGATCATGAATTCGACCCGCCTGCCACCATGACCGAGTACAAGCCCACGGTGCGCCTCGCCA
CCCGCGACGACGTCCCCCGGGCCGTACGCACCCTCGCCGCCGCGTTCGCCGACTACCCCGCCACGCGCCA
CACCGTCGACCCGGACCGCCACATCGAGCGGGTCACCGAGCTGCAAGAACTCTTCCTCACGCGCGTCGGG
CTCGACATCGGCAAGGTGTGGGTCGCGGACGACGGCGCCGCGGTGGCGGTCTGGACCACGCCGGAGAGCG
TCGAAGCGGGGGCGGTGTTCGCCGAGATCGGCCCGCGCATGGCCGAGTTGAGCGGTTCCCGGCTGGCCGC
GCAGCAACAGATGGAAGGCCTCCTGGCGCCGCACCGGCCCAAGGAGCCCGCGTGGTTCCTGGCCACCGTC
GGCGTCTCGCCCGACCACCAGGGCAAGGGTCTGGGCAGCGCCGTCGTGCTCCCCGGAGTGGAGGCGGCCG
AGCGCGCCGGGGTGCCCGCCTTCCTGGAGACATCCGCGCCCCGCAACCTCCCCTTCTACGAGCGGCTCGG
CTTCACCGTCACCGCCGACGTCGAGGTGCCCGAAGGACCGCGCACCTGGTGCATGACCCGCAAGCCCGGT
GCCTGATACGCGTGAATTCACTCCTCAGGTGCAGGCTGCCTATCAGAAGGTGGTGGCTGGTGTGGCCAAT
GCCCTGGCTCACAAATACCACTGAGATCTTTTTCCCTCTGCCAAAAATTATGGGGACATCATGAAGCCCC
TTGAGCATCTGACTTCTGGCTAATAAAGGAAATTTATTTTCATTGCAATAGTGTGTTGGAATTTTTTGTG
TCTCTCACTCGGAAGGACATATGGGAGGGCAAATCATTTAAAACATCAGAATGAGTATTTGGTTTAGAGT
TTGGCAACATATGCCCATATGCTGGCTGCCATGAACAAAGGTTGGCTATAAAGAGGTCATCAGTATATGA
AACAGCCCCCTGCTGTCCATTCCTTATTCCATAGAAAAGCCTTGACTTGAGGTTAGATTTTTTTTATATT
TTGTTTTGTGTTATTTTTTTCTTTAACATCCCTAAAATTTTCCTTACATGTTTTACTAGCCAGATTTTTC
CTCCTCTCCTGACTACTCCCAGTCATAGCTGTCCCTCTTCTCTTATGGAGATCCCTCGACCTGCAGCCCA
AGCTTGAATTCTCTAGAATTACCCTGTTATCCCTATGCTTGGTTTACCGAGCTCTTATTGGTTTTCAAAC
TTCATTGACTGTGCCCAACGCGCCTGGGAGCTCACGGGGACAGCCCCCCCCCAAAGCCCCCAGGGATGTA
ATTACGTCCCTCCCCCGCTAGGGGGCAGCAGCGAGCCGCCCGGGGCTCCGCTCCGGTCCGGCGCTCCCCC
CGCATCCCCGAGCCGGCAGCGTGCGGGGACAGCCCGGGCACGGGGAAGGTGGCACGGGATCGCTTTCCTC
TGAACGCTTCTCGCTGCTCTTTGAGCCTGCAGACACCTGGGGGGATACGGGGAAAAAGCTAGGCTGAAAG
ACCGGTTCTTAGAATGACACGCGCCTGGGAGCTCACGGGGACAGCCCCCCCCCAAAGCCCCCAGGGATGT
AATTACGTCCCTCCCCCGCTAGGGGGCAGCAGCGAGCCGCCCGGGGCTCCGCTCCGGTCCGGCGCTCCCC
CCGCATCCCCGAGCCGGCAGCGTGCGGGGACAGCCCGGGCACGGGGAAGGTGGCACGGGATCGCTTTCCT
CTGAACGCTTCTCGCTGCTCTTTGAGCCTGCAGACACCTGGGGGGATACGGGGAAAAAGCTAACTTCTGA
GACGACAACTTTGTATAGAAAAGTTGGCTCCGAATTCGCCCTTGACAGCAGAGATCCAGTTTGGTTAATT
AATTGGCTCCGGTGCCCGTCAGTGGGCAGAGCGCACATCGCCCACAGTCCCCGAGAAGTTGTGGGGAGGG
GTCGGCAATTGAACCGGTGCCTAGAGAAGGTGGCGCGGGGTAAACTGGGAAAGTGATGTCGTGTACTGGC
TCCGCCTTTTTCCCGAGGGTGGGGGAGAACCGTATATAAGTGCAGTAGTCGCCGTGAACGTTCTTTTTCG
CAACGGGTTTGCCGCCAGAACACAGGTAAGTGCCGTGTGTGGTTCCCGCGGGCCTGGCCTCTTTACGGGT
TATGGCCCTTGCGTGCCTTGAATTACTTCCACCTGGCTGCAGTACGTGATTCTTGATCCCGAGCTTCGGG
TTGGAAGTGGGTGGGAGAGTTCGAGGCCTTGCGCTTAAGGAGCCCCTTCGCCTCGTGCTTGAGTTGAGGC
CTGGCCTGGGCGCTGGGGCCGCCGCGTGCGAATCTGGTGGCACCTTCGCGCCTGTCTCGCTGCTTTCGAT
AAGTCTCTAGCCATTTAAAATTTTTGATGACCTGCTGCGACGCTTTTTTTCTGGCAAGATAGTCTTGTAA
ATGCGGGCCAAGATCTGCACACTGGTATTTCGGTTTTTGGGGCCGCGGGCGGCGACGGGGCCCGTGCGTC
CCAGCGCACATGTTCGGCGAGGCGGGGCCTGCGAGCGCGGCCACCGAGAATCGGACGGGGGTAGTCTCAA
GCTGGCCGGCCTGCTCTGGTGCCTGGCCTCGCGCCGCCGTGTATCGCCCCGCCCTGGGCGGCAAGGCTGG
CCCGGTCGGCACCAGTTGCGTGAGCGGAAAGATGGCCGCTTCCCGGCCCTGCTGCAGGGAGCTCAAAATG
GAGGACGCGGCGCTCGGGAGAGCGGGCGGGTGAGTCACCCACACAAAGGAAAAGGGCCTTTCCGTCCTCA
GCCGTCGCTTCATGTGACTCCACGGAGTACCGGGCGCCGTCCAGGCACCTCGATTAGTTCTCGAGCTTTT
GGAGTACGTCGTCTTTAGGTTGGGGGGAGGGGTTTTATGCGATGGAGTTTCCCCACACTGAGTGGGTGGA
GACTGAAGTTAGGCCAGCTTGGCACTTGATGTAATTCTCCTTGGAATTTGCCCTTTTTGAGTTTGGATCT
TGGTTCATTCTCAAGCCTCAGACAGTGGTTCAAAGTTTTTTTCTTCCATTTCAGGTGTCGTGAGAAGGGC
GAATTCGACCCAAGTTTGTACAAAAAAGCAGGCTGGATCCAGGTGCCACCATGGTGAGCGAGCTGATTAA
GGAGAACATGCACATGAAGCTGTACATGGAGGGCACCGTGAACAACCACCACTTCAAGTGCACATCCGAG
GGCGAAGGCAAGCCCTACGAGGGCACCCAGACCATGAGAATCAAGGCGGTCGAGGGCGGCCCTCTCCCCT
TCGCCTTCGACATCCTGGCTACCAGCTTCATGTACGGCAGCAAAACCTTCATCAACCACACCCAGGGCAT
CCCCGACTTCTTTAAGCAGTCCTTCCCCGAGGGCTTCACATGGGAGAGAGTCACCACATACGAAGATGGG
GGCGTGCTGACCGCTACCCAGGACACCAGCCTCCAGGACGGCTGCCTCATCTACAACGTCAAGATCAGAG
GGGTGAACTTCCCATCCAACGGCCCTGTGATGCAGAAGAAAACACTCGGCTGGGAGGCCTCCACCGAGAC
ACTGTACCCCGCTGACGGCGGCCTGGAAGGCAGAGCCGACATGGCCCTGAAGCTCGTGGGCGGGGGCCAC
CTGATCTGCAACCTTAAGACCACATACAGATCCAAGAAACCCGCTAAGAACCTCAAGATGCCCGGCGTCT
ACTATGTGGACAGGAGACTGGAAAGAATCAAGGAGGCCGACAAAGAGACATACGTCGAGCAGCACGAGGT
GGCTGTGGCCAGATACTGCGACCTCCCTAGCAAACTGGGGCACAAACTTAATTGAGAATTCTACCACCCA
GCTTTCTTGTACAAAGTGGTACGTCTCAAGACCAGAGGTCTCTGCTTACCGCCCGTATCCACTACACCCC
GCTGCCTTATCCACTACACCCCGCTGCCTTATCCACTACACCCCGCTGCCTTATCCACTACACCCCGCTG
CCTCAACCAGAAGAGACCTGTGCTTCACTCCTCAGGTGCAGGCTGCCTATCAGAAGGTGGTGGCTGGTGT
GGCCAATGCCCTGGCTCACAAATACCACTGAGATCTTTTTCCCTCTGCCAAAAATTATGGGGACATCATG
AAGCCCCTTGAGCATCTGACTTCTGGCTAATAAAGGAAATTTATTTTCATTGCAATAGTGTGTTGGAATT
TTTTGTGTCTCTCACTCGGAAGGACATATGGGAGGGCAAATCATTTAAAACATCAGAATGAGTATTTGGT
TTAGAGTTTGGCAACATATGCCCATATGCTGGCTGCCATGAACAAAGGTTGGCTATAAAGAGGTCATCAG
TATATGAAACAGCCCCCTGCTGTCCATTCCTTATTCCATAGAAAAGCCTTGACTTGAGGTTAGATTTTTT
TTATATTTTGTTTTGTGTTATTTTTTTCTTTAACATCCCTAAAATTTTCCTTACATGTTTTACTAGCCAG
ATTTTTCCTCCTCTCCTGACTACTCCCAGTCATAGCTGTCCCTCTTCTCTTATGGAGATCCCGAGCGGTG
CGTTTTTATGCTTGTAGTATTGTATAATGTTTTTAAGATCCAAGCTTCTGACCTCTTCTCTTCCTCCCAC
AGGGCCTCGAGACAATTGCATCGATGGTACCAGTGAAAGTCTGCAATGAATTCGAGTTGGCGCGCCTGTC
ATTCTAAATCTCTCTTTCAGCCTAAAGCTTTTTCCCCGTATCCCCCCAGGTGTCTGCAGGCTCAAAGAGC
AGCGAGAAGCGTTCAGAGGAAAGCGATCCCGTGCCACCTTCCCCGTGCCCGGGCTGTCCCCGCACGCTGC
CGGCTCGGGGATGCGGGGGGAGCGCCGGACCGGAGCGGAGCCCCGGGCGGCTCGCTGCTGCCCCCTAGCG
GGGGAGGGACGTAATTACATCCCTGGGGGCTTTGGGAGGGGGCTGTCCCCGTGAGCTCCCAGGCGCGCCT
GTCATTCTAAATCTCTCTTTCAGCCTAAAGCTTTTTCCCCGTATCCCCCCAGGTGTCTGCAGGCTCAAAG
AGCAGCGAGAAGCGTTCAGAGGAAAGCGATCCCGTGCCACCTTCCCCGTGCCCGGGCTGTCCCCGCACGC
TGCCGGCTCGGGGATGCGGGGGGAGCGCCGGACCGGAGCGGAGCCCCGGGCGGCTCGCTGCTGCCCCCTA
GCGGGGGAGGGACGTAATTACATCCCTGGGGGCTTTGGGGGGGGGCTGTCCCCGTGAGCTCCCAGGCGCG
CCAACTCGGTACCGTATCGATGTCGACGTTAACGCTAGTGATATCAACTTTGTATAGAAAAGTTGGCTCC
GAATTCGCCCTTGACAGCAGAGATCCAGTTTGGTTAATTAATTGGCTCCGGTGCCCGTCAGTGGGCAGAG
CGCACATCGCCCACAGTCCCCGAGAAGTTGTGGGGAGGGGTCGGCAATTGAACCGGTGCCTAGAGAAGGT
GGCGCGGGGTAAACTGGGAAAGTGATGTCGTGTACTGGCTCCGCCTTTTTCCCGAGGGTGGGGGAGAACC
GTATATAAGTGCAGTAGTCGCCGTGAACGTTCTTTTTCGCAACGGGTTTGCCGCCAGAACACAGGTAAGT
GCCGTGTGTGGTTCCCGCGGGCCTGGCCTCTTTACGGGTTATGGCCCTTGCGTGCCTTGAATTACTTCCA
CCTGGCTGCAGTACGTGATTCTTGATCCCGAGCTTCGGGTTGGAAGTGGGTGGGAGAGTTCGAGGCCTTG
CGCTTAAGGAGCCCCTTCGCCTCGTGCTTGAGTTGAGGCCTGGCCTGGGCGCTGGGGCCGCCGCGTGCGA
ATCTGGTGGCACCTTCGCGCCTGTCTCGCTGCTTTCGATAAGTCTCTAGCCATTTAAAATTTTTGATGAC
CTGCTGCGACGCTTTTTTTCTGGCAAGATAGTCTTGTAAATGCGGGCCAAGATCTGCACACTGGTATTTC
GGTTTTTGGGGCCGCGGGCGGCGACGGGGCCCGTGCGTCCCAGCGCACATGTTCGGCGAGGCGGGGCCTG
CGAGCGCGGCCACCGAGAATCGGACGGGGGTAGTCTCAAGCTGGCCGGCCTGCTCTGGTGCCTGGCCTCG
CGCCGCCGTGTATCGCCCCGCCCTGGGCGGCAAGGCTGGCCCGGTCGGCACCAGTTGCGTGAGCGGAAAG
ATGGCCGCTTCCCGGCCCTGCTGCAGGGAGCTCAAAATGGAGGACGCGGCGCTCGGGAGAGCGGGCGGGT
GAGTCACCCACACAAAGGAAAAGGGCCTTTCCGTCCTCAGCCGTCGCTTCATGTGACTCCACGGAGTACC
GGGCGCCGTCCAGGCACCTCGATTAGTTCTCGAGCTTTTGGAGTACGTCGTCTTTAGGTTGGGGGGAGGG
GTTTTATGCGATGGAGTTTCCCCACACTGAGTGGGTGGAGACTGAAGTTAGGCCAGCTTGGCACTTGATG
TAATTCTCCTTGGAATTTGCCCTTTTTGAGTTTGGATCTTGGTTCATTCTCAAGCCTCAGACAGTGGTTC
AAAGTTTTTTTCTTCCATTTCAGGTGTCGTGAGAAGGGCGAATTCGACCCAAGTTTGTACAAAAAAGCAG
GCTCGCCACCATGGTGAGCAAGGGCGAGGAGCTGTTCACCGGGGTGGTGCCCATCCTGGTCGAGCTGGAC
GGCGACGTAAACGGCCACAAGTTCAGCGTGAGGGGCGAGGGCGAGGGCGATGCCACCAACGGCAAGCTGA
CCCTGAAGTTCATCTGCACCACCGGCAAGCTGCCCGTGCCCTGGCCCACCCTCGTGACCACCCTGAGCCA
CGGCGTGCAGTGCTTCGCCCGCTACCCCGACCACATGAAGCAGCACGACTTCTTCAAGTCCGCCATGCCC
GAAGGCTACGTCCAGGAGCGCACCATCTTCTTCAAGGACGACGGCACCTACAAGACCCGCGCCGAGGTGA
AGTTCGAGGGCGACACCCTAGTGAACCGCATCGAGCTGAAGGGCGTCGACTTCAAGGAGGACGGCAACAT
CCTGGGGCACAAGCTGGAGTACAACTTCAACAGCCACAACATCTATATCATGGCCGTCAAGCAGAAGAAC
GGCATCAAGGTGAACTTCAAGATCCGCCACAACGTGGAGGACGGCAGCGTGCAGCTCGCCGACCACTACC
AGCAGAACACCCCCATCGGCGACGGCCCCGTGCTGCTGCCCGACAGCCACTACCTGAGCACCCAGTCCGT
GCTGAGCAAAGACCCCAACGAGAAGCGCGATCACATGGTCCTGCTGGAGTTCCGCACCGCCGCCGGGATC
ACTCTCGGCATGGACGAGCTGTACAAGTAATACCACCCAGCTTTCTTGTACAAAGTGGTACGCGTGAATT
CACTCCTCAGGTGCAGGCTGCCTATCAGAAGGTGGTGGCTGGTGTGGCCAATGCCCTGGCTCACAAATAC
CACTGAGATCTTTTTCCCTCTGCCAAAAATTATGGGGACATCATGAAGCCCCTTGAGCATCTGACTTCTG
GCTAATAAAGGAAATTTATTTTCATTGCAATAGTGTGTTGGAATTTTTTGTGTCTCTCACTCGGAAGGAC
ATATGGGAGGGCAAATCATTTAAAACATCAGAATGAGTATTTGGTTTAGAGTTTGGCAACATATGCCCAT
ATGCTGGCTGCCATGAACAAAGGTTGGCTATAAAGAGGTCATCAGTATATGAAACAGCCCCCTGCTGTCC
ATTCCTTATTCCATAGAAAAGCCTTGACTTGAGGTTAGATTTTTTTTATATTTTGTTTTGTGTTATTTTT
TTCTTTAACATCCCTAAAATTTTCCTTACATGTTTTACTAGCCAGATTTTTCCTCCTCTCCTGACTACTC
CCAGTCATAGCTGTCCCTCTTCTCTTATGGAGATCCCTCGACCTGCAGCCCAAGCTTGGCGTAATCATGG
TCATAGCTGTTTCCTGTGTGAAATTGTTATCCGCTCACAATTCCACACAACATACGAGCCGGAAGCATAA
AGTGTAAAGCCTGGGGTGCCTAATGAGTGAGCTAACTCACATTAATTGCGTTGCGCTCACTGCCCGCTTT
CCAGTCGGGAAACCTGTCGTGCCAGCGGATCGACAGTACTAAGCTTGGTCTAATACCCAATCTCTCGTCT
TATCCAGATGTTTTATACGCCTCTGGCCCGTGTCTCAAAATCTCTGATGTTACATTGCACAAGATAAAAT
AATATCATCATGAACAATAAAACTGTCTGCTTACATAAACAGTAATACAAGGGGTGTTATGAGCCATATT
CAACGGGAAACGTCGAGGCCGCGATTAAATTCCAACATGGATGCTGATTTATATGGGTATAAATGGGCTC
GCGATAATGTCGGGCAATCAGGTGCGACAATCTATCGCTTGTATGGGAAGCCCGATGCGCCAGAGTTGTT
TCTGAAACATGGCAAAGGTAGCGTTGCCAATGATGTTACAGATGAGATGGTCAGACTAAACTGGCTGACG
GAATTTATGCCTCTTCCGACCATCAAGCATTTTATCCGTACTCCTGATGATGCATGGTTACTCACCACTG
CGATCCCCGGAAAAACAGCATTCCAGGTATTAGAAGAATATCCTGATTCAGGTGAAAATATTGTTGATGC
GCTGGCAGTGTTCCTGCGCCGGTTGCATTCGATTCCTGTTTGTAATTGTCCTTTTAACAGCGATCGCGTA
TTTCGTCTCGCTCAGGCGCAATCACGAATGAATAACGGTTTGGTTGATGCGAGTGATTTTGATGACGAGC
GTAATGGCTGGCCTGTTGAACAAGTCTGGAAAGAAATGCATAAACTTTTGCCATTCTCACCGGATTCAGT
CGTCACTCATGGTGATTTCTCACTTGATAACCTTATTTTTGACGAGGGGAAATTAATAGGTTGTATTGAT
GTTGGACGAGTCGGAATCGCAGACCGATACCAGGATCTTGCCATCCTATGGAACTGCCTCGGTGAGTTTT
CTCCTTCATTACAGAAACGGCTTTTTCAAAAATATGGTATTGATAATCCTGATATGAATAAATTGCAGTT
TCATTTGATGCTCGATGAGTTTTTCTAATCAGAATTGGTTAATTGGTTGTAACACTGGCAGAGCATTACG
CTGACTTGACGGGACGGCGCAAGCTCATGACCAAAATCCCTTAACGTGAGTTACGCGTCGTTCCACTGAG
CGTCAGAGGTATCACTAGTATTACAGAGGTAAGTTATAACAGTCGCCTAACCC
