>Addgene plasmid #103744 | LSB-hsa-miR-885-3p | depositor partial sequence | sequence record 196537 | hsa-miR-885-3p target
TATCCACTACACCCCGCTGCCT
